>Addgene plasmid #143241 | TFORF0927 | addgene full sequence | sequence record 396123 | Addgene NGS Result
TTAATGTAGTCTTATGCAATACTCTTGTAGTCTTGCAACATGGTAACGATGAGTTAGCAACATGCCTTAC
AAGGAGAGAAAAAGCACCGTGCATGCCGATTGGTGGAAGTAAGGTGGTACGATCGTGCCTTATTAGGAAG
GCAACAGACGGGTCTGACATGGATTGGACGAACCACTGAATTGCCGCATTGCAGAGATATTGTATTTAAG
TGCCTAGCTCGATACATAAACGGGTCTCTCTGGTTAGACCAGATCTGAGCCTGGGAGCTCTCTGGCTAAC
TAGGGAACCCACTGCTTAAGCCTCAATAAAGCTTGCCTTGAGTGCTTCAAGTAGTGTGTGCCCGTCTGTT
GTGTGACTCTGGTAACTAGAGATCCCTCAGACCCTTTTAGTCAGTGTGGAAAATCTCTAGCAGTGGCGCC
CGAACAGGGACTTGAAAGCGAAAGGGAAACCAGAGGAGCTCTCTCGACGCAGGACTCGGCTTGCTGAAGC
GCGCACGGCAAGAGGCGAGGGGCGGCGACTGGTGAGTACGCCAAAAATTTTGACTAGCGGAGGCTAGAAG
GAGAGAGATGGGTGCGAGAGCGTCAGTATTAAGCGGGGGAGAATTAGATCGCGATGGGAAAAAATTCGGT
TAAGGCCAGGGGGAAAGAAAAAATATAAATTAAAACATATAGTATGGGCAAGCAGGGAGCTAGAACGATT
CGCAGTTAATCCTGGCCTGTTAGAAACATCAGAAGGCTGTAGACAAATACTGGGACAGCTACAACCATCC
CTTCAGACAGGATCAGAAGAACTTAGATCATTATATAATACAGTAGCAACCCTCTATTGTGTGCATCAAA
GGATAGAGATAAAAGACACCAAGGAAGCTTTAGACAAGATAGAGGAAGAGCAAAACAAAAGTAAGACCAC
CGCACAGCAAGCGGCCGCTGATCTTCAGACCTGGAGGAGGAGATATGAGGGACAATTGGAGAAGTGAATT
ATATAAATATAAAGTAGTAAAAATTGAACCATTAGGAGTAGCACCCACCAAGGCAAAGAGAAGAGTGGTG
CAGAGAGAAAAAAGAGCAGTGGGAATAGGAGCTTTGTTCCTTGGGTTCTTGGGAGCAGCAGGAAGCACTA
TGGGCGCAGCGTCAATGACGCTGACGGTACAGGCCAGACAATTATTGTCTGGTATAGTGCAGCAGCAGAA
CAATTTGCTGAGGGCTATTGAGGCGCAACAGCATCTGTTGCAACTCACAGTCTGGGGCATCAAGCAGCTC
CAGGCAAGAATCCTGGCTGTGGAAAGATACCTAAAGGATCAACAGCTCCTGGGGATTTGGGGTTGCTCTG
GAAAACTCATTTGCACCACTGCTGTGCCTTGGAATGCTAGTTGGAGTAATAAATCTCTGGAACAGATTTG
GAATCACACGACCTGGATGGAGTGGGACAGAGAAATTAACAATTACACAAGCTTAATACACTCCTTAATT
GAAGAATCGCAAAACCAGCAAGAAAAGAATGAACAAGAATTATTGGAATTAGATAAATGGGCAAGTTTGT
GGAATTGGTTTAACATAACAAATTGGCTGTGGTATATAAAATTATTCATAATGATAGTAGGAGGCTTGGT
AGGTTTAAGAATAGTTTTTGCTGTACTTTCTATAGTGAATAGAGTTAGGCAGGGATATTCACCATTATCG
TTTCAGACCCACCTCCCAACCCCGAGGGGACCCATGCATTGCATCTCAATTAGTCAGCAACCAGGTGTGG
AAAGTCCCCAGGCTCCCCAGCAGGCAGAAGTATGCAAAGCATGCGTCTCAATTAGTCAGCAACCATAGTC
CCGCCCCTAACTCCGCCCATCCCGCCCCTAACTCCGCCCAGTTCCGCCCATTCTCCGCCCCATGGCTGAC
TAATTTTTTTTATTTATGCAGAGGCCGAGGCCGCCTCGGCCTCTGAGCTATTCCAGAAGTAGTGAGGAGG
CTTTTTTGGAGGCCTAGGCTTTTGCAAAAAGCTTTCTAGAGGTACCACCGGAGCTTACCATGACCGAGTA
CAAGCCCACGGTGCGCCTCGCCACCCGCGACGACGTCCCCAGGGCCGTACGCACCCTCGCCGCCGCGTTC
GCCGACTACCCCGCCACGCGCCACACCGTCGATCCGGACCGCCACATCGAGCGGGTCACCGAGCTGCAAG
AACTCTTCCTCACGCGCGTCGGGCTCGACATCGGCAAGGTGTGGGTCGCGGACGACGGCGCCGCCGTGGC
GGTCTGGACCACGCCGGAGAGCGTCGAAGCGGGGGCGGTGTTCGCCGAGATCGGCCCGCGCATGGCCGAG
TTGAGCGGTTCCCGGCTGGCCGCGCAGCAACAGATGGAAGGCCTCCTGGCGCCGCACCGGCCCAAGGAGC
CCGCGTGGTTCCTGGCCACCGTCGGCGTCTCGCCCGACCACCAGGGCAAGGGTCTGGGCAGCGCCGTCGT
GCTCCCCGGAGTGGAGGCGGCCGAGCGCGCCGGGGTGCCCGCCTTCCTGGAGACCTCCGCGCCCCGCAAC
CTCCCCTTCTACGAGCGGCTCGGCTTCACCGTCACCGCCGACGTCGAGGTGCCCGAAGGACCGCGCACCT
GGTGCATGACCCGCAAGCCCGGTGCCAGTTAACGAATTCTAGATCTTGAGACAAATGGCAGTATTCATCC
ACAATTTTAAAAGAAAAGGGGGGATTGGGGGGTACAGTGCAGGGGAAAGAATAGTAGACATAATAGCAAC
AGACATACAAACTAAAGAATTACAAAAACAAATTACAAAAATTCAAAATTTTCGGGTTTATTACAGGGAC
AGCAGAGATCCACTTTGGCGCCGGCTCGAGGCCTGCAGGTGCAAAGATGGATAAAGTTTTAAACAGAGAG
GAATCTTTGCAGCTAATGGACCTTCTAGGTCTTGAAAGGAGTGGGAATTGGCTCCGGTGCCCGTCAGTGG
GCAGAGCGCACATCGCCCACAGTCCCCGAGAAGTTGGGGGGAGGGGTCGGCAATTGAACCGGTGCCTAGA
GAAGGTGGCGCGGGGTAAACTGGGAAAGTGATGTCGTGTACTGGCTCCGCCTTTTTCCCGAGGGTGGGGG
AGAACCGTATATAAGTGCAGTAGTCGCCGTGAACGTTCTTTTTCGCAACGGGTTTGCCGCCAGAACACAG
GTAAGTGCCGTGTGTGGTTCCCGCGGGCCTGGCCTCTTTACGGGTTATGGCCCTTGCGTGCCTTGAATTA
CTTCCACCTGGCTGCAGTACGTGATTCTTGATCCCGAGCTTCGGGTTGGAAGTGGGTGGGAGAGTTCGAG
GCCTTGCGCTTAAGGAGCCCCTTCGCCTCGTGCTTGAGTTGAGGCCTGGCCTGGGCGCTGGGGCCGCCGC
GTGCGAATCTGGTGGCACCTTCGCGCCTGTCTCGCTGCTTTCGATAAGTCTCTAGCCATTTAAAATTTTT
GATGACCTGCTGCGACGCTTTTTTTCTGGCAAGATAGTCTTGTAAATGCGGGCCAAGATCTGCACACTGG
TATTTCGGTTTTTGGGGCCGCGGGCGGCGACGGGGCCCGTGCGTCCCAGCGCACATGTTCGGCGAGGCGG
GGCCTGCGAGCGCGGCCACCGAGAATCGGACGGGGGTAGTCTCAAGCTGGCCGGCCTGCTCTGGTGCCTG
GCCTCGCGCCGCCGTGTATCGCCCCGCCCTGGGCGGCAAGGCTGGCCCGGTCGGCACCAGTTGCGTGAGC
GGAAAGATGGCCGCTTCCCGGCCCTGCTGCAGGGAGCTCAAAATGGAGGACGCGGCGCTCGGGAGAGCGG
GCGGGTGAGTCACCCACACAAAGGAAAAGGGCCTTTCCGTCCTCAGCCGTCGCTTCATGTGACTCCACGG
AGTACCGGGCGCCGTCCAGGCACCTCGATTAGTTCTCGAGCTTTTGGAGTACGTCGTCTTTAGGTTGGGG
GGAGGGGTTTTATGCGATGGAGTTTCCCCACACTGAGTGGGTGGAGACTGAAGTTAGGCCAGCTTGGCAC
TTGATGTAATTCTCCTTGGAATTTGCCCTTTTTGAGTTTGGATCTTGGTTCATTCTCAAGCCTCAGACAG
TGGTTCAAAGTTTTTTTCTTCCATTTCAGGTGTCGTGAGGCTAGCACCGCCACCATGGCTCCCAAGAAAC
GCCCAGAAACCCAGAAGACCTCCGAGATTGTATTACGCCCCAGGAACAAGAGGAGCAGGAGTCCCCTGGA
GCTGGAGCCCGAGGCCAAGAAGCTCTGTGCGAAGGGCTCCGGTCCTAGCAGAAGATGTGACTCAGACTGC
CTCTGGGTGGGGCTGGCTGGCCCACAGATCCTGCCACCATGCCGCAGCATCGTCAGGACCCTCCACCAGC
ATAAGCTGGGCAGAGCTTCCTGGCCATCTGTCCAGCAGGGGCTCCAGCAGTCCTTTTTGCACACTCTGGA
TTCTTACCGGATATTACAAAAGGCTGCCCCCTTTGACAGGAGGGCTACATCCTTGGCGTGGCACCCAACT
CACCCCAGCACCGTGGCTGTGGGTTCCAAAGGGGGAGATATCATGCTCTGGAATTTTGGCATCAAGGACA
AACCCACCTTCATCAAAGGGGCAGCCTGGCATCCTCGCTACAACCTCATTGTTGTGGGCCGATACCCAGA
TCCTAATTTCAAAAGTTGTACCCCTTATGAATTGAGGACGATCGACGTGTTCGATGGAAACTCAGGGAAG
ATGATGTGTCAGCTCTATGACCCAGAATCTTCTGGCATCAGTTCGCTTAATGAATTCAATCCCATGGGGG
ACACGCTGGCCTCTGCAATGGGTTACCACATTCTCATCTGGAGCCAGGAGGAAGCCAGGACACGGAAGTA
GTAATGAACTAGTCCGTAACTTGAAAGTATTTCGATTTCTTGGCTTTATATATCTTGTGGAAAGGACGAT
GAGCCGTGCCTCATACACGAATAACGCGTTAAGTCGACAATCAACCTCTGGATTACAAAATTTGTGAAAG
ATTGACTGGTATTCTTAACTATGTTGCTCCTTTTACGCTATGTGGATACGCTGCTTTAATGCCTTTGTAT
CATGCTATTGCTTCCCGTATGGCTTTCATTTTCTCCTCCTTGTATAAATCCTGGTTGCTGTCTCTTTATG
AGGAGTTGTGGCCCGTTGTCAGGCAACGTGGCGTGGTGTGCACTGTGTTTGCTGACGCAACCCCCACTGG
TTGGGGCATTGCCACCACCTGTCAGCTCCTTTCCGGGACTTTCGCTTTCCCCCTCCCTATTGCCACGGCG
GAACTCATCGCCGCCTGCCTTGCCCGCTGCTGGACAGGGGCTCGGCTGTTGGGCACTGACAATTCCGTGG
TGTTGTCGGGGAAATCATCGTCCTTTCCTTGGCTGCTCGCCTGTGTTGCCACCTGGATTCTGCGCGGGAC
GTCCTTCTGCTACGTCCCTTCGGCCCTCAATCCAGCGGACCTTCCTTCCCGCGGCCTGCTGCCGGCTCTG
CGGCCTCTTCCGCGTCTTCGCCTTCGCCCTCAGACGAGTCGGATCTCCCTTTGGGCCGCCTCCCCGCGTC
GACTTTAAGACCAATGACTTACAAGGCAGCTGTAGATCTTAGCCACTTTTTAAAAGAAAAGGGGGGACTG
GAAGGGCTAATTCACTCCCAACGAAGACAAGATCTGCTTTTTGCTTGTACTGGGTCTCTCTGGTTAGACC
AGATCTGAGCCTGGGAGCTCTCTGGCTAACTAGGGAACCCACTGCTTAAGCCTCAATAAAGCTTGCCTTG
AGTGCTTCAAGTAGTGTGTGCCCGTCTGTTGTGTGACTCTGGTAACTAGAGATCCCTCAGACCCTTTTAG
TCAGTGTGGAAAATCTCTAGCAGTACGTATAGTAGTTCATGTCATCTTATTATTCAGTATTTATAACTTG
CAAAGAAATGAATATCAGAGAGTGAGAGGAACTTGTTTATTGCAGCTTATAATGGTTACAAATAAAGCAA
TAGCATCACAAATTTCACAAATAAAGCATTTTTTTCACTGCATTCTAGTTGTGGTTTGTCCAAACTCATC
AATGTATCTTATCATGTCTGGCTCTAGCTATCCCGCCCCTAACTCCGCCCATCCCGCCCCTAACTCCGCC
CAGTTCCGCCCATTCTCCGCCCCATGGCTGACTAATTTTTTTTATTTATGCAGAGGCCGAGGCCGCCTCG
GCCTCTGAGCTATTCCAGAAGTAGTGAGGAGGCTTTTTTGGAGGCCTAGGGACGTACCCAATTCGCCCTA
TAGTGAGTCGTATTACGCGCGCTCACTGGCCGTCGTTTTACAACGTCGTGACTGGGAAAACCCTGGCGTT
ACCCAACTTAATCGCCTTGCAGCACATCCCCCTTTCGCCAGCTGGCGTAATAGCGAAGAGGCCCGCACCG
ATCGCCCTTCCCAACAGTTGCGCAGCCTGAATGGCGAATGGG
[124 nt withheld, positions 6413-6536]
C
[91 nt withheld, positions 6538-6628]
A
[49 nt withheld, positions 6630-6678]
CCTTTGACGTTGGAGTCCACGTTCTTT
[37 nt withheld, positions 6706-6742]
ACCCTATCTCGGTCTATTCTTTTGATTTATAAGGGATTTTGCCGATTTCGGCCTATTGGTTAAAAAATGA
GCTGATTTAACAAAAATTTAACGCGAATTTTAACAAAATATTAACGCTTACAATTTAGGTGGCACTTTTC
GGGGAAATGTGCGCGGAACCCCTATTTGTTTATTTTTCTAAATACATTCAAATATGTATCCGCTCATGAG
ACAATAACCCTGATAAATGCTTCAATAATATTGAAAAAGGAAGAGTATGAGTATTCAACATTTCCGTGTC
GCCCTTATTCCCTTTTTTGCGGCATTTTGCCTTCCTGTTTTTGCTCACCCAGAAACGCTGGTGAAAGTAA
AAGATGCTGAAGATCAGTTGGGTGCACGAGTGGGTTACATCGAACTGGATCTCAACAGCGGTAAGATCCT
TGAGAGTTTTCGCCCCGAAGAACGTTTTCCAATGATGAGCACTTTTAAAGTTCTGCTATGTGGCGCGGTA
TTATCCCGTATTGACGCCGGGCAAGAGCAACTCGGTCGCCGCATACACTATTCTCAGAATGACTTGGTTG
AGTACTCACCAGTCACAGAAAAGCATCTTACGGATGGCATGACAGTAAGAGAATTATGCAGTGCTGCCAT
AACCATGAGTGATAACACTGCGGCCAACTTACTTCTGACAACGATCGGAGGACCGAAGGAGCTAACCGCT
TTTTTGCACAACATGGGGGATCATGTAACTCGCCTTGATCGTTGGGAACCGGAGCTGAATGAAGCCATAC
CAAACGACGAGCGTGACACCACGATGCCTGTAGCAATGGCAACAACGTTGCGCAAACTATTAACTGGCGA
ACTACTTACTCTAGCTTCCCGGCAACAATTAATAGACTGGATGGAGGCGGATAAAGTTGCAGGACCACTT
CTGCGCTCGGCCCTTCCGGCTGGCTGGTTTATTGCTGATAAATCTGGAGCCGGTGAGCGTGGGTCTCGCG
GTATCATTGCAGCACTGGGGCCAGATGGTAAGCCCTCCCGTATCGTAGTTATCTACACGACGGGGAGTCA
GGCAACTATGGATGAACGAAATAGACAGATCGCTGAGATAGGTGCCTCACTGATTAAGCATTGGTAACTG
TCAGACCAAGTTTACTCATATATACTTTAGATTGATTTAAAACTTCATTTTTAATTTAAAAGGATCTAGG
TGAAGATCCTTTTTGATAATCTCATGACCAAAATCCCTTAACGTGAGTTTTCGTTCCACTGAGCGTCAGA
CCCCGTAGAAAAGATCAAAGGATCTTCTTGAGATCCTTTTTTTCTGCGCGTAATCTGCTGCTTGCAAACA
AAAAAACCACCGCTACCAGCGGTGGTTTGTTTGCCGGATCAAGAGCTACCAACTCTTTTTCCGAAGGTAA
CTGGCTTCAGCAGAGCGCAGATACCAAATACTGTTCTTCTAGTGTAGCCGTAGTTAGGCCACCACTTCAA
GAACTCTGTAGCACCGCCTACATACCTCGCTCTGCTAATCCTGTTACCAGTGGCTGCTGCCAGTGGCGAT
AAGTCGTGTCTTACCGGGTTGGACTCAAGACGATAGTTACCGGATAAGGCGCAGCGGTCGGGCTGAACGG
GGGGTTCGTGCACACAGCCCAGCTTGGAGCGAACGACCTACACCGAACTGAGATACCTACAGCGTGAGCT
ATGAGAAAGCGCCACGCTTCCCGAAGGGAGAAAGGCGGACAGGTATCCGGTAAGCGGCAGGGTCGGAACA
GGAGAGCGCACGAGGGAGCTTCCAGGGGGAAACGCCTGGTATCTTTATAGTCCTGTCGGGTTTCGCCACC
TCTGACTTGAGCGTCGATTTTTGTGATGCTCGTCAGGGGGGCGGAGCCTATGGAAAAACGCCAGCAACGC
GGCCTTTTTACGGTTCCTGGCCTTTTGCTGGCCTTTTGCTCACATGTTCTTTCCTGCGTTATCCCCTGAT
TCTGTGGATAACCGTATTACCGCCTTTGAGTGAGCTGATACCGCTCGCCGCAGCCGAACGACCGAGCGCA
GCGAGTCAGTGAGCGAGGAAGCGGAAGAGCGCCCAATACGCAAACCGCCTCTCCCCGCGCGTTGGCCGAT
TCATTAATGCAGCTGGCACGACAGGTTTCCCGACTGGAAAGCGGGCAGTGAGCGCAACGCAATTAATGTG
AGTTAGCTCACTCATTAGGCACCCCAGGCTTTACACTTTATGCTTCCGGCTCGTATGTTGTGTGGAATTG
TGAGCGGATAACAATTTCACACAGGAAACAGCTATGACCATGATTACGCCAAGCGCGCAATTAACCCTCA
CTAAAGGGAACAAAAGCTGGAGCTGCAAGC
Features (pLannotate 1.2.2; 31 found; start..end, strand, type, name):
      5..231     +  promoter       RSV promoter: Rous sarcoma virus enhancer/promoter
    232..412     +  LTR            5' LTR (truncated): truncated 5' long terminal repeat (LTR) from HIV-1
    459..584     +  misc_feature   HIV-1 Ψ: packaging signal of human immunodeficiency virus type 1
    568..931     +  CDS            HIV-1 gag (fragment): gag protein from human immunodeficiency virus 1; gag
   1077..1310    +  misc_feature   RRE: The Rev response element (RRE) of HIV-1 allows for Rev-dependent mRNA export from the nucleus to the cytoplasm.
   1687..1713    +  CDS            Rev (fragment): human immunodeficiency virus 1 (HIV-1) Rev protein; rev; enhances nuclear export of unspliced and incompletely spliced viral mRNAs
   1720..1743    +  promoter       SV40 promoter (fragment): SV40 early promoter
   1744..1815    +  promoter       SV40 promoter (fragment): SV40 enhancer and early promoter
   1839..1974    +  rep_origin     SV40 ori: SV40 origin of replication
   2020..2616    +  CDS            PuroR (fragment): puromycin N-acetyltransferase; pac from Streptomyces; confers resistance to puromycin
   2665..2782    +  misc_feature   cPPT/CTS: central polypurine tract and central termination sequence of HIV-1
   2847..2913    +  CDS            small t antigen (fragment): SV40 (simian virus 40) small t antigen
   2920..4098    +  promoter       EF-1α promoter: strong constitutive promoter for human elongation factor EF-1α
   4115..4828    +  CDS            DDB2 (fragment): DDB2_HUMAN - Experimental evidence at protein level: Swiss-Prot protein existence level 1. [Isoform D2]: Inhibits UV-damaged DNA repair. From Homo sapiens (Human).
   4844..4897    +  promoter       U6 promoter (fragment): RNA polymerase III promoter for human U6 snRNA
   4939..5527    +  misc_feature   WPRE: woodchuck hepatitis virus posttranscriptional regulatory element
   5578..5597    +  misc_feature   cPPT/CTS (fragment): central polypurine tract and central termination sequence of HIV-1
   5599..5832    +  LTR            3' LTR (ΔU3): self-inactivating 3' long terminal repeat (LTR) from HIV-1
   5910..6031    +  polyA_signal   SV40 poly(A) signal: SV40 polyadenylation signal
   6071..6206    +  rep_origin     SV40 ori: SV40 origin of replication
   6227..6245    -  promoter       T7 promoter: promoter for bacteriophage T7 RNA polymerase
   6253..6408    +  CDS            lacZα (fragment): LacZα fragment of β-galactosidase; lacZ fragment
   6413..6841    +  rep_origin     f1 ori (sequence partly withheld): f1 bacteriophage origin of replication; arrow indicates direction of (+) strand synthesis
   6894..6998    +  promoter       AmpR promoter: bla
   6999..7859    +  CDS            AmpR: β-lactamase; bla; confers resistance to ampicillin, carbenicillin, and related antibiotics
   8030..8618    +  rep_origin     ori: high-copy-number ColE1/pMB1/pBR322/pUC origin of replication
   8801..8893    +  CDS            lacI (fragment): lac repressor; lacI; The lac repressor binds to the lac operator to inhibit transcription in E. coli. This inhibition can be relieved by adding lactose or isopropyl-β-D-thiogalactopyranoside (IPTG).
   8906..8927    +  protein_bind   CAP binding site: CAP binding activates transcription in the presence of cAMP. E. coli catabolite activator protein
   8942..8972    +  promoter       lac promoter: promoter for the E. coli lac operon
   8980..8996    +  protein_bind   lac operator: The lac repressor binds to the lac operator to inhibit transcription in E. coli. This inhibition can be relieved by adding lactose or isopropyl-β-D-thiogalactopyranoside (IPTG). lac repressor encoded by lacI
   9041..9059    +  promoter       T3 promoter: promoter for bacteriophage T3 RNA polymerase
