[The description below was written by a language model from this plasmid's Addgene catalogue record and pLannotate feature annotations shown in this document.]
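Description:
TFORF0927 is a third-generation-style, self-inactivating lentiviral expression plasmid built on the pLX_TRC317 backbone. It belongs to a barcoded library of human transcription factor open reading frames and carries the human DDB2 ORF. In bacteria it is maintained through a high-copy ColE1/pUC-type origin with ampicillin selection (AmpR under its own bla promoter). An f1 origin and remnants of a lac/lacZα cloning region flanked by T7 and T3 promoters are also present in the plasmid backbone. The depositor warns that recombination can occur, as is common for LTR-containing plasmids.

The viral genome is transcribed from an RSV promoter fused to a truncated HIV-1 5' LTR. It contains the Ψ packaging signal with a gag fragment, the RRE for Rev-dependent nuclear export, a cPPT/CTS, a WPRE to enhance transcript expression, and a ΔU3 3' LTR followed by an SV40 polyadenylation signal. Within this unit, an SV40 early promoter/origin drives puromycin N-acetyltransferase for selection of transduced mammalian cells. A separate EF-1α promoter drives DDB2. The annotation matches the insert to a short DDB2 isoform (isoform D2), consistent with the listed insert size of about 818 bp and the transcript identifiers in the depositor comments.

The record states that each ORF is paired with a unique 24-bp barcode. The barcode is not annotated as a feature, though the interval between the ORF and the WPRE, where a short U6-like fragment is called, is a plausible location. The barcode lets the transcription factor be identified by sequencing, so the construct can be used individually for DDB2 overexpression or in pooled overexpression screens such as directed differentiation studies.
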