Addgene plasmid #143241: TFORF0927
Purpose: Lentiviral vector for overexpressing transcription factor ORFs with unique 24-bp barcodes. Barcodes facilitate identification of transcription factors in pooled screens.
Depositing lab: Feng Zhang. Depositing organization: Broad Institute. Publication: A transcription factor atlas of directed differentiation. Joung J, Ma S, Tay T, Geiger-Schuller KR, Kirchgatterer PC, Verdine VK, Guo B, Arias-Garcia MA, Allen WE, Singh A, Kuksenko O, Abudayyeh OO, Gootenberg JS, Fu Z, Macrae RK, Buenrostro JD, Regev A, Zhang F. Cell. 2023 Jan 5;186(1):209-229.e26. doi: 10.1016/j.cell.2022.11.026. PubMed 36608654.
Backbone
  Vector backbone: pLX_TRC317
  Backbone manufacturer: Broad Institute Genetic Perturbation Platform
  Backbone size w/o insert (bp): 8264
  Vector type: Mammalian Expression, Lentiviral
  Selectable markers: Puromycin
Growth in bacteria
  Bacterial resistance: Ampicillin, 100 μg/mL
  Growth temperature: 37°C
  Growth strain: NEB Stable
  Copy number: High Copy
Gene/Insert
  Gene/Insert name: DDB2
  Species: H. sapiens (human)
  Insert size (bp): 818
  Entrez Gene: DDB2 (a.k.a. DDBB, UV-DDB2, XPE)
  Promoter: EF1a
  Cloning method: Unknown
  Sequencing primers: 5′ GGGTGGAGACTGAAGTTAGGCCAG; 3′ CACATAGCGTAAAAGGAGCAACATAG
Terms and licenses: Academic/Nonprofit Terms; Industry Terms: Not Available to Industry
Depositor comments: NM_001300734,ENST00000378600 . The transcription factor ORF portion of this plasmid was synthesized by Genewiz. Please test multiple small colonies in case of plasmid recombination. To make this collection available in a timely manner, a portion of this collection was not fully sequenced by Addgene. If an Addgene verified full plasmid sequence is not available, please contact us prior to placing an order to request the full sequence.
How to cite: TFORF0927 was a gift from Feng Zhang (Addgene plasmid # 143241 ; http://n2t.net/addgene:143241 ; RRID:Addgene_143241)
