>Addgene plasmid #143241 | TFORF0927 | depositor partial sequence | sequence record 281861 | Insert
ACCGCCACCATGGCTCCCAAGAAACGCCCAGAAACCCAGAAGACCTCCGAGATTGTATTACGCCCCAGGA
ACAAGAGGAGCAGGAGTCCCCTGGAGCTGGAGCCCGAGGCCAAGAAGCTCTGTGCGAAGGGCTCCGGTCC
TAGCAGAAGATGTGACTCAGACTGCCTCTGGGTGGGGCTGGCTGGCCCACAGATCCTGCCACCATGCCGC
AGCATCGTCAGGACCCTCCACCAGCATAAGCTGGGCAGAGCTTCCTGGCCATCTGTCCAGCAGGGGCTCC
AGCAGTCCTTTTTGCACACTCTGGATTCTTACCGGATATTACAAAAGGCTGCCCCCTTTGACAGGAGGGC
TACATCCTTGGCGTGGCACCCAACTCACCCCAGCACCGTGGCTGTGGGTTCCAAAGGGGGAGATATCATG
CTCTGGAATTTTGGCATCAAGGACAAACCCACCTTCATCAAAGGGGCAGCCTGGCATCCTCGCTACAACC
TCATTGTTGTGGGCCGATACCCAGATCCTAATTTCAAAAGTTGTACCCCTTATGAATTGAGGACGATCGA
CGTGTTCGATGGAAACTCAGGGAAGATGATGTGTCAGCTCTATGACCCAGAATCTTCTGGCATCAGTTCG
CTTAATGAATTCAATCCCATGGGGGACACGCTGGCCTCTGCAATGGGTTACCACATTCTCATCTGGAGCC
AGGAGGAAGCCAGGACACGGAAGTAGTAATGAACTAGTCCGTAACTTGAAAGTATTTCGATTTCTTGGCT
TTATATATCTTGTGGAAAGGACGATGAGCCGTGCCTCATACACGAATA
