>Addgene plasmid #143241 | TFORF0927 | depositor partial sequence | sequence record 281862 | Barcode
TGAGCCGTGCCTCATACACGAATA
